Addgene plasmid #174651: pLVX-IRES-hygro-EGFP-DFCP1
Purpose: Vector for overexpression of EGFP-tagged DFCP1 with IRES for hygromycin selection.
Depositing lab: Lukas Kapitein. Depositing organization: Utrecht University. Publication: Direct observation of aggregate-triggered selective autophagy in human cells. Janssen AFJ, Korsten G, Nijenhuis W, Katrukha EA, Kapitein LC. J Cell Sci. 2021 Oct 1;134(19). pii: 271972. doi: 10.1242/jcs.258824. Epub 2021 Oct 6. PubMed 34447998.
Backbone
  Vector backbone: pLVX
  Vector type: Lentiviral
Growth in bacteria
  Bacterial resistance: Ampicillin, 100 μg/mL
  Growth temperature: 37°C
  Growth strain: NEB Stable
  Copy number: High Copy
Gene/Insert
  Gene/Insert name: EGFP-DFCP1 (alt name: ZFYVE1, PPP1R172, SR3, TAFF1, ZNFN2A1)
  Species: H. sapiens (human)
  Insert size (bp): 3087
  Entrez Gene: ZFYVE1 (a.k.a. DFCP1, PPP1R172, SR3, TAFF1, ZNFN2A1)
  Promoter: CMV
  Tag / fusion protein: EGFP (N terminal on insert)
  Cloning method: Restriction Enzyme; 5′ cloning site unknown (unknown if destroyed)
Terms and licenses: Academic/Nonprofit Terms; Industry Terms: Not Available to Industry
Depositor comments: Internal plasmid ID: AJ212 bioRxiv 2021.04.21
How to cite: pLVX-IRES-hygro-EGFP-DFCP1 was a gift from Lukas Kapitein (Addgene plasmid # 174651 ; http://n2t.net/addgene:174651 ; RRID:Addgene_174651)
