[The description below was written by a language model from this plasmid's Addgene catalogue record and pLannotate feature annotations shown in this document.]
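Description:
pLVX-IRES-hygro-EGFP-DFCP1 is an 11.6 kb HIV-1-derived lentiviral transfer vector built on the pLVX backbone for overexpressing EGFP-tagged human DFCP1 (ZFYVE1) in mammalian cells. In bacteria it is maintained through a high-copy ColE1/pUC-type origin and selected with ampicillin via the β-lactamase gene. The backbone also carries residual lac promoter/operator sequences and an SV40 poly(A) signal outside the viral region.

The viral portion is flanked by two HIV-1 long terminal repeats, both annotated as truncated, with adjacent nef-derived sequence. It contains the Ψ packaging signal with a gag fragment, the Rev response element for Rev-dependent nuclear export of the genomic RNA, and the cPPT/CTS element, which aids nuclear import of the reverse-transcribed genome. Packaging functions must therefore be supplied in trans.

Within this frame, the CMV enhancer and promoter drive a single bicistronic transcript. The first cistron encodes EGFP fused to the N terminus of full-length ZFYVE1. It is followed by an EMCV IRES that permits cap-independent translation of the hygromycin resistance gene, so drug-resistant cells should also express the fusion. A WPRE downstream enhances transcript stability and expression.

DFCP1 is a FYVE-domain protein that binds phosphatidylinositol 3-phosphate, and its annotation also links it to lipid droplet formation and ER–lipid droplet contacts. The fluorescent fusion allows the protein to be followed in live cells. The associated publication concerns direct observation of aggregate-triggered selective autophagy in human cells. This suggests use in generating stable, hygromycin-selected lines for imaging DFCP1 in autophagy studies, although the record itself states only overexpression and selection as the purpose.
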