Features (pLannotate 1.2.2; 25 found; start..end, strand, type, name):
     31..360     +  CDS            nef (fragment): NEF_HV1BR - Experimental evidence at protein level: Swiss-Prot protein existence level 1. Extracellular Nef protein targets CD4(+) T-lymphocytes for apoptosis by interacting with CXCR4 surface receptors (PubMed:14990729). From Human immunodeficiency virus type 1 group M subtype B (isolate BRU/LAI) (HIV-1).
    408..665     +  LTR            5' LTR (truncated): truncated 5' long terminal repeat (LTR) from HIV-1
    712..837     +  misc_feature   HIV-1 Ψ: packaging signal of human immunodeficiency virus type 1
    821..1159    +  CDS            HIV-1 gag (fragment): gag protein from human immunodeficiency virus 1; gag
   1334..1567    +  misc_feature   RRE: The Rev response element (RRE) of HIV-1 allows for Rev-dependent mRNA export from the nucleus to the cytoplasm.
   1944..2044    +  CDS            Rev (fragment): human immunodeficiency virus 1 (HIV-1) Rev protein; rev; enhances nuclear export of unspliced and incompletely spliced viral mRNAs
   2059..2174    +  misc_feature   cPPT/CTS: central polypurine tract and central termination sequence of HIV-1 (lacking the first T)
   2232..2535    +  enhancer       CMV enhancer: human cytomegalovirus immediate early enhancer
   2536..2739    +  promoter       CMV promoter: human cytomegalovirus (CMV) immediate early promoter
   2846..3562    +  CDS            EGFP: EGFP is a basic (constitutively fluorescent) green fluorescent protein published in 1996, derived from Aequorea victoria. It is reported to be a rapidly-maturing weak dimer with moderate acid sensitivity.
   3602..5929    +  CDS            ZFYVE1: ZFYV1_HUMAN - Also known as DFCP1, KIAA1589, TAFF1, ZNFN2A1. Experimental evidence at protein level: Swiss-Prot protein existence level 1. Plays a role in the formation of lipid droplets (LDs) which are storage organelles at the center of lipid and energy homeostasis (PubMed:30970241). Regulates the morphology, size and distribution of LDs (PubMed:31293035, PubMed:30970241). Mediates the formation of endoplasmic reticulum-lipid droplets (ER-LD) contacts by forming a complex with RAB18 and ZW10 (PubMed:30970241). Binds to phosphatidylinositol 3-phosphate (PtdIns3P) through FYVE-type zinc finger
   5933..5952    -  misc_feature   MCS (fragment): pBluescript multiple cloning site
   6081..6543    +  misc_feature   IRES: internal ribosome entry site (IRES) of the encephalomyocarditis virus (EMCV)
   6585..7605    +  CDS            HygR (fragment): aminoglycoside phosphotransferase from E. coli; aph(4)-Ia; confers resistance to hygromycin
   7625..8213    +  misc_feature   WPRE: woodchuck hepatitis virus posttranscriptional regulatory element
   8230..8748    +  CDS            nef (fragment): NEF_HV1BR - Experimental evidence at protein level: Swiss-Prot protein existence level 1. Extracellular Nef protein targets CD4(+) T-lymphocytes for apoptosis by interacting with CXCR4 surface receptors (PubMed:14990729). From Human immunodeficiency virus type 1 group M subtype B (isolate BRU/LAI) (HIV-1).
   8796..9053    +  LTR            5' LTR (truncated): truncated 5' long terminal repeat (LTR) from HIV-1
   9203..9225    -  protein_bind   lac operator (fragment): The lac repressor binds to the lac operator to inhibit transcription in E. coli. This inhibition can be relieved by adding lactose or isopropyl-β-D-thiogalactopyranoside (IPTG). lac repressor encoded by lacI
   9229..9259    -  promoter       lac promoter: promoter for the E. coli lac operon
   9274..9295    -  protein_bind   CAP binding site: CAP binding activates transcription in the presence of cAMP. E. coli catabolite activator protein
   9308..9400    -  CDS            lacI (fragment): lac repressor; lacI; The lac repressor binds to the lac operator to inhibit transcription in E. coli. This inhibition can be relieved by adding lactose or isopropyl-β-D-thiogalactopyranoside (IPTG).
   9583..10171   -  rep_origin     ori: high-copy-number ColE1/pMB1/pBR322/pUC origin of replication
  10342..11202   -  CDS            AmpR: β-lactamase; bla; confers resistance to ampicillin, carbenicillin, and related antibiotics
  11203..11307   -  promoter       AmpR promoter: bla
  11355..11489   +  polyA_signal   SV40 poly(A) signal: SV40 polyadenylation signal
>Addgene plasmid #174651 | pLVX-IRES-hygro-EGFP-DFCP1 | addgene full sequence | sequence record 346672 | Addgene NGS Result
TTTGTTAAATATGTACTACAAACTTAGTAGTTGGAAGGGCTAATTCACTCCCAAAGAAGACAAGATATCC
TTGATCTGTGGATCTACCACACACAAGGCTACTTCCCTGATTAGCAGAACTACACACCAGGGCCAGGGGT
CAGATATCCACTGACCTTTGGATGGTGCTACAAGCTAGTACCAGTTGAGCCAGATAAGGTAGAAGAGGCC
AATAAAGGAGAGAACACCAGCTTGTTACACCCTGTGAGCCTGCATGGGATGGATGACCCGGAGAGAGAAG
TGTTAGAGTGGAGGTTTGACAGCCGCCTAGCATTTCATCACGTGGCCCGAGAGCTGCATCCGGAGTACTT
CAAGAACTGCTGATATCGAGCTTGCTACAAGGGACTTTCCGCTGGGGACTTTCCAGGGAGGCGTGGCCTG
GGCGGGACTGGGGAGTGGCGAGCCCTCAGATCCTGCATATAAGCAGCTGCTTTTTGCCTGTACTGGGTCT
CTCTGGTTAGACCAGATCTGAGCCTGGGAGCTCTCTGGCTAACTAGGGAACCCACTGCTTAAGCCTCAAT
AAAGCTTGCCTTGAGTGCTTCAAGTAGTGTGTGCCCGTCTGTTGTGTGACTCTGGTAACTAGAGATCCCT
CAGACCCTTTTAGTCAGTGTGGAAAATCTCTAGCAGTGGCGCCCGAACAGGGACTTGAAAGCGAAAGGGA
AACCAGAGGAGCTCTCTCGACGCAGGACTCGGCTTGCTGAAGCGCGCACGGCAAGAGGCGAGGGGCGGCG
ACTGGTGAGTACGCCAAAAATTTTGACTAGCGGAGGCTAGAAGGAGAGAGATGGGTGCGAGAGCGTCAGT
ATTAAGCGGGGGAGAATTAGATCGCGATGGGAAAAAATTCGGTTAAGGCCAGGGGGAAAGAAAAAATATA
AATTAAAACATATAGTATGGGCAAGCAGGGAGCTAGAACGATTCGCAGTTAATCCTGGCCTGTTAGAAAC
ATCAGAAGGCTGTAGACAAATACTGGGACAGCTACAACCATCCCTTCAGACAGGATCAGAAGAACTTAGA
TCATTATATAATACAGTAGCAACCCTCTATTGTGTGCATCAAAGGATAGAGATAAAAGACACCAAGGAAG
CTTTAGACAAGATAGAGGAAGAGCAAAACAAAAGTAAGACCACCGCACAGCAAGCGGCCGGCCGCTGATC
TTCAGACCTGGAGGAGGAGATATGAGGGACAATTGGAGAAGTGAATTATATAAATATAAAGTAGTAAAAA
TTGAACCATTAGGAGTAGCACCCACCAAGGCAAAGAGAAGAGTGGTGCAGAGAGAAAAAAGAGCAGTGGG
AATAGGAGCTTTGTTCCTTGGGTTCTTGGGAGCAGCAGGAAGCACTATGGGCGCAGCGTCAATGACGCTG
ACGGTACAGGCCAGACAATTATTGTCTGGTATAGTGCAGCAGCAGAACAATTTGCTGAGGGCTATTGAGG
CGCAACAGCATCTGTTGCAACTCACAGTCTGGGGCATCAAGCAGCTCCAGGCAAGAATCCTGGCTGTGGA
AAGATACCTAAAGGATCAACAGCTCCTGGGGATTTGGGGTTGCTCTGGAAAACTCATTTGCACCACTGCT
GTGCCTTGGAATGCTAGTTGGAGTAATAAATCTCTGGAACAGATTTGGAATCACACGACCTGGATGGAGT
GGGACAGAGAAATTAACAATTACACAAGCTTAATACACTCCTTAATTGAAGAATCGCAAAACCAGCAAGA
AAAGAATGAACAAGAATTATTGGAATTAGATAAATGGGCAAGTTTGTGGAATTGGTTTAACATAACAAAT
TGGCTGTGGTATATAAAATTATTCATAATGATAGTAGGAGGCTTGGTAGGTTTAAGAATAGTTTTTGCTG
TACTTTCTATAGTGAATAGAGTTAGGCAGGGATATTCACCATTATCGTTTCAGACCCACCTCCCAACCCC
GAGGGGACCCGACAGGCCCGAAGGAATAGAAGAAGAAGGTGGAGAGAGAGACAGAGACAGATCCATTCGA
TTAGTGAACGGATCTCGACGGTATCGCCTTTAAAAGAAAAGGGGGGATTGGGGGGTACAGTGCAGGGGAA
AGAATAGTAGACATAATAGCAACAGACATACAAACTAAAGAATTACAAAAACAAATTACAAAAATTCAAA
ATTTTCGGGTTTATTACAGGGACAGCAGAGATCCAGTTTATCGATAAGCTTGGGAGTTCCGCGTTACATA
ACTTACGGTAAATGGCCCGCCTGGCTGACCGCCCAACGACCCCCGCCCATTGACGTCAATAATGACGTAT
GTTCCCATAGTAACGCCAATAGGGACTTTCCATTGACGTCAATGGGTGGAGTATTTACGGTAAACTGCCC
ACTTGGCAGTACATCAAGTGTATCATATGCCAAGTACGCCCCCTATTGACGTCAATGACGGTAAATGGCC
CGCCTGGCATTATGCCCAGTACATGACCTTATGGGACTTTCCTACTTGGCAGTACATCTACGTATTAGTC
ATCGCTATTACCATGGTGATGCGGTTTTGGCAGTACATCAATGGGCGTGGATAGCGGTTTGACTCACGGG
GATTTCCAAGTCTCCACCCCATTGACGTCAATGGGAGTTTGTTTTGGCACCAAAATCAACGGGACTTTCC
AAAATGTCGTAACAACTCCGCCCCATTGACGCAAATGGGCGGTAGGCGTGTACGGTGGGAGGTCTATATA
AGCAGAGCTCGTTTAGTGAACCGTCAGATCGCCTGGAGACGCCATCCACGCTGTTTTGACCTCCATAGAA
GACACCGACTCTACTAGAGGATCTATTTCCGGTGAATTCGCCACCATGGTGAGCAAGGGCGAGGAGCTGT
TCACCGGGGTGGTGCCCATCCTGGTCGAGCTGGACGGCGACGTAAACGGCCACAAGTTCAGCGTGTCCGG
CGAGGGCGAGGGCGATGCCACCTACGGCAAGCTGACCCTGAAGTTCATCTGCACCACCGGCAAGCTGCCC
GTGCCCTGGCCCACCCTCGTGACCACCCTGACCTACGGCGTGCAGTGCTTCAGCCGCTACCCCGACCACA
TGAAGCAGCACGACTTCTTCAAGTCCGCCATGCCCGAAGGCTACGTCCAGGAGCGCACCATCTTCTTCAA
GGACGACGGCAACTACAAGACCCGCGCCGAGGTGAAGTTCGAGGGCGACACCCTGGTGAACCGCATCGAG
CTGAAGGGCATCGACTTCAAGGAGGACGGCAACATCCTGGGGCACAAGCTGGAGTACAACTACAACAGCC
ACAACGTCTATATCATGGCCGACAAGCAGAAGAACGGCATCAAGGTGAACTTCAAGATCCGCCACAACAT
CGAGGACGGCAGCGTGCAGCTCGCCGACCACTACCAGCAGAACACCCCCATCGGCGACGGCCCCGTGCTG
CTGCCCGACAACCACTACCTGAGCACCCAGTCCGCCCTGAGCAAAGACCCCAACGAGAAGCGCGATCACA
TGGTCCTGCTGGAGTTCGTGACCGCCGCCGGGATCACTCTCGGCATGGACGAGCTGTACAAGGGCGGATC
CGGCGGAGGGAGCGGAGGGGGCTCACTCGAGAGTGCCCAGACTTCCCCAGCAGAGAAGGGCCTGAATCCG
GGGCTGATGTGCCAGGAAAGTTACGCTTGCAGCGGGACTGATGAAGCTATCTTTGAGTGTGATGAGTGCT
GCAGTCTGCAGTGTCTCCGCTGCGAGGAGGAGCTCCATCGGCAGGAGCGCCTGAGAAACCATGAGCGGAT
AAGACTCAAACCTGGCCATGTCCCTTACTGTGACCTCTGCAAGGGTCTCAGTGGGCATTTACCAGGTGTT
AGGCAGAGGGCAATAGTGAGGTGCCAGACCTGCAAAATTAACTTGTGCCTGGAGTGCCAGAAGAGGACTC
ATTCTGGGGGTAACAAAAGGAGACACCCTGTTACTGTGTACAATGTCAGTAATCTCCAGGAGTCACTGGA
GGCAGAAGAGATGGATGAGGAGACCAAGAGGAAGAAGATGACTGAGAAGGTTGTGAGTTTCCTCCTAGTA
GACGAAAATGAAGAAATTCAGGTAACAAATGAAGAAGACTTTATTAGAAAATTGGACTGCAAACCTGATC
AGCATCTGAAAGTGGTTTCCATTTTTGGAAATACTGGTGATGGAAAGTCTCATACTCTCAACCACACTTT
CTTTTATGGTCGTGAAGTCTTTAAAACCTCCCCGACCCAGGAGTCCTGCACTGTGGGAGTGTGGGCAGCC
TATGACCCAGTTCACAAAGTAGCAGTGATCGATACGGAAGGGCTCCTGGGGGCCACCGTGAATCTAAGCC
AGAGAACACGGCTGCTGCTTAAGGTCCTGGCCATCTCAGACCTCGTCATCTATCGAACTCATGCAGACCG
GCTGCATAACGACCTCTTCAAATTCCTTGGGGATGCCTCAGAAGCTTATCTGAAGCACTTCACCAAGGAG
CTCAAGGCCACCACTGCTCGCTGTGGCCTGGATGTCCCTTTATCCACACTGGGCCCTGCAGTTATCATCT
TCCATGAGACCGTGCACACCCAGCTACTGGGCTCTGATCATCCCTCAGAGGTGCCAGAGAAGCTCATCCA
GGACCGGTTCCGGAAGCTGGGCCGTTTCCCTGAAGCCTTTAGTTCCATTCACTACAAGGGAACGAGGACT
TACAACCCTCCCACGGACTTTTCTGGGCTTCGGCGTGCTTTGGAGCAGCTACTAGAGAATAACACCACCC
GTTCTCCCCGGCACCCGGGAGTCATCTTCAAAGCCCTGAAGGCACTAAGTGACCGCTTCAGCGGTGAGAT
CCCCGATGACCAGATGGCGCACAGCTCCTTTTTTCCAGATGAGTATTTCACCTGCTCCTCCTTGTGCCTC
AGCTGTGGGGTTGGATGTAAGAAAAGCATGAATCATGGGAAGGAAGGAGTGCCTCATGAAGCCAAGAGCC
GCTGCAGATACTCCCACCAGTATGACAACCGAGTGTATACCTGCAAGGCCTGCTATGAGAGAGGCGAGGA
AGTCAGTGTAGTGCCCAAAACATCTGCTTCCACTGACTCCCCCTGGATGGGTCTCGCAAAATATGCCTGG
TCTGGGTATGTGATCGAATGTCCTAACTGTGGCGTGGTCTATCGTAGTCGGCAGTACTGGTTTGGAAACC
AAGATCCTGTGGATACGGTGGTGCGGACAGAGATTGTGCATGTGTGGCCTGGAACTGATGGGTTTCTGAA
GGACAACAACAATGCTGCCCAGCGCCTGTTGGACGGGATGAACTTCATGGCTCAGTCGGTGTCCGAGCTT
AGCCTTGGACCCACCAAGGCTGTGACTTCCTGGCTGACAGACCAGATCGCCCCTGCCTACTGGAGGCCCA
ACTCCCAGATTCTGAGCTGCAACAAGTGTGCGACGTCCTTTAAAGATAACGACACTAAGCATCACTGCCG
AGCCTGTGGGGAGGGCTTCTGTGACAGCTGTTCATCAAAGACTCGGCCAGTGCCTGAGCGGGGCTGGGGC
CCTGCGCCAGTGCGGGTCTGTGACAACTGCTACGAAGCCAGGAACGTCCAGTTAGCTGTTACCGAGGCAC
AAGTGGACGATGAAGGTGGAACGCTCATTGCTCGGAAGGTGGGCGAGGCCGTGCAGAACACTCTGGGAGC
CGTGGTGACAGCCATTGACATACCACTAGGTCTGGTAAAGGACGCGGCCAGGCCTGCGTACTGGGTGCCT
GACCACGAAATCCTCCACTGCCACAACTGCCGGAAGGAGTTCAGCATCAAGCTCTCCAAGCACCACTGCC
GGGCCTGCGGACAGGGCTTCTGTGATGAGTGCTCCCATGACCGCCGGGCTGTTCCTTCTCGTGGCTGGGA
CCATCCCGTCCGAGTCTGCTTCAACTGCAATAAAAAGCCCGGTGACCTTTAAACTAGTTCTAGAGCGGCC
GCGGATCTGGCCAATTCCGCCCCTCTCCCTCCCCCCCCCCTAACGTTACTGGCCGAAGCCGCTTGGAATA
AGGCCGGTGTGCGTTTGTCTATATGTTATTTTCCACCATATTGCCGTCTTTTGGCAATGTGAGGGCCCGG
AAACCTGGCCCTGTCTTCTTGACGAGCATTCCTAGGGGTCTTTCCCCTCTCGCCAAAGGAATGCAAGGTC
TGTTGAATGTCGTGAAGGAAGCAGTTCCTCTGGAAGCTTCTTGAAGACAAACAACGTCTGTAGCGACCCT
TTGCAGGCAGCGGAACCCCCCACCTGGCGACAGGTGCCTCTGCGGCCAAAAGCCACGTGTATAAGATACA
CCTGCAAAGGCGGCACAACCCCAGTGCCACGTTGTGAGTTGGATAGTTGTGGAAAGAGTCAAATGGCTCT
CCTCAAGCGTATTCAACAAGGGGCTGAAGGATGCCCAGAAGGTACCCCATTGTATGGGATCTGATCTGGG
GCCTCGGTGCACATGCTTTACATGTGTTTAGTCGAGGTTAAAAAAACGTCTAGGCCCCCCGAACCACGGG
GACGTGGTTTTCCTTTGAAAAACACGATGATAAGCTTGCCACAACCCGGGATCCTCTAGAATGGATAGAT
CCGGAAAGCCTGAACTCACCGCGACGTCTGTCGAGAAGTTTCTGATCGAAAAGTTCGACAGCGTCTCCGA
CCTGATGCAGCTCTCGGAGGGCGAAGAATCTCGTGCTTTCAGCTTCGATGTAGGAGGGCGTGGATATGTC
CTGCGGGTAAATAGCTGCGCCGATGGTTTCTACAAAGATCGTTATGTTTATCGGCACTTTGCATCGGCCG
CGCTCCCGATTCCGGAAGTGCTTGACATTGGGGAATTTAGCGAGAGCCTGACCTATTGCATCTCCCGCCG
TGCACAGGGTGTCACGTTGCAAGACCTGCCTGAAACCGAACTGCCCGCTGTTCTGCAGCCGGTCGCGGAG
GCCATGGATGCGATCGCTGCGGCCGATCTTAGCCAGACGAGCGGGTTCGGCCCATTCGGACCGCAAGGAA
TCGGTCAATACACTACATGGCGTGATTTCATATGCGCGATTGCTGATCCCCATGTGTATCACTGGCAAAC
TGTGATGGACGACACCGTCAGTGCGTCCGTCGCGCAGGCTCTCGATGAGCTGATGCTTTGGGCCGAGGAC
TGCCCCGAAGTCCGGCACCTCGTGCACGCGGATTTCGGCTCCAACAATGTCCTGACGGACAATGGCCGCA
TAACAGCGGTCATTGACTGGAGCGAGGCGATGTTCGGGGATTCCCAATACGAGGTCGCCAACATCTTCTT
CTGGAGGCCGTGGTTGGCTTGTATGGAGCAGCAGACGCGCTACTTCGAGCGGAGGCATCCGGAGCTTGCA
GGATCGCCGCGGCTCCGGGCGTATATGCTCCGCATTGGTCTTGACCAACTCTATCAGAGCTTGGTTGACG
GCAATTTCGATGATGCAGCTTGGGCGCAGGGTCGATGCGACGCAATCGTCCGATCCGGAGCCGGGACTGT
CGGGCGTACACAAATCGCCCGCAGAAGCGCGGCCGTCTGGACCGATGGCTGTGTAGAAGTACTCGCCGAT
AGTGGAAACCGACGCCCCAGCACTCGTCCGAGGGCAAAGGAATAGGTCGACACGCGTCTGGAACAATCAA
CCTCTGGATTACAAAATTTGTGAAAGATTGACTGGTATTCTTAACTATGTTGCTCCTTTTACGCTATGTG
GATACGCTGCTTTAATGCCTTTGTATCATGCTATTGCTTCCCGTATGGCTTTCATTTTCTCCTCCTTGTA
TAAATCCTGGTTGCTGTCTCTTTATGAGGAGTTGTGGCCCGTTGTCAGGCAACGTGGCGTGGTGTGCACT
GTGTTTGCTGACGCAACCCCCACTGGTTGGGGCATTGCCACCACCTGTCAGCTCCTTTCCGGGACTTTCG
CTTTCCCCCTCCCTATTGCCACGGCGGAACTCATCGCCGCCTGCCTTGCCCGCTGCTGGACAGGGGCTCG
GCTGTTGGGCACTGACAATTCCGTGGTGTTGTCGGGGAAGCTGACGTCCTTTCCATGGCTGCTCGCCTGT
GTTGCCACCTGGATTCTGCGCGGGACGTCCTTCTGCTACGTCCCTTCGGCCCTCAATCCAGCGGACCTTC
CTTCCCGCGGCCTGCTGCCGGCTCTGCGGCCTCTTCCGCGTCTTCGCCTTCGCCCTCAGACGAGTCGGAT
CTCCCTTTGGGCCGCCTCCCCGCCTGGAATTAATTCTGCAGTCGAGACCTAGAAAAACATGGAGCAATCA
CAAGTAGCAATACAGCAGCTACCAATGCTGATTGTGCCTGGCTAGAAGCACAAGAGGAGGAGGAGGTGGG
TTTTCCAGTCACACCTCAGGTACCTTTAAGACCAATGACTTACAAGGCAGCTGTAGATCTTAGCCACTTT
TTAAAAGAAAAGAGGGGACTGGAAGGGCTAATTCACTCCCAACGAAGACAAGATATCCTTGATCTGTGGA
TCTACCACACACAAGGCTACTTCCCTGATTAGCAGAACTACACACCAGGGCCAGGGGTCAGATATCCACT
GACCTTTGGATGGTGCTACAAGCTAGTACCAGTTGAGCCAGATAAGGTAGAAGAGGCCAATAAAGGAGAG
AACACCAGCTTGTTACACCCTGTGAGCCTGCATGGGATGGATGACCCGGAGAGAGAAGTGTTAGAGTGGA
GGTTTGACAGCCGCCTAGCATTTCATCACGTGGCCCGAGAGCTGCATCCGGAGTACTTCAAGAACTGCTG
ATATCGAGCTTGCTACAAGGGACTTTCCGCTGGGGACTTTCCAGGGAGGCGTGGCCTGGGCGGGACTGGG
GAGTGGCGAGCCCTCAGATCCTGCATATAAGCAGCTGCTTTTTGCCTGTACTGGGTCTCTCTGGTTAGAC
CAGATCTGAGCCTGGGAGCTCTCTGGCTAACTAGGGAACCCACTGCTTAAGCCTCAATAAAGCTTGCCTT
GAGTGCTTCAAGTAGTGTGTGCCCGTCTGTTGTGTGACTCTGGTAACTAGAGATCCCTCAGACCCTTTTA
GTCAGTGTGGAAAATCTCTAGCAGTAGTAGTTCATGTCATCTTATTATTCAGTATTTATAACTTGCAAAG
AAATGAATATCAGAGAGTGAGAGGCCTTGACATTGCTAGCGTTTACCGTCGACCTCTAGCTAGAGCTTGG
CGTAATCATGGTCATAGCTGTTTCCTGTGTGAAATTGTTATCCGCTCACAATTCCACACAACATACGAGC
CGGAAGCATAAAGTGTAAAGCCTGGGGTGCCTAATGAGTGAGCTAACTCACATTAATTGCGTTGCGCTCA
CTGCCCGCTTTCCAGTCGGGAAACCTGTCGTGCCAGCTGCATTAATGAATCGGCCAACGCGCGGGGAGAG
GCGGTTTGCGTATTGGGCGCTCTTCCGCTTCCTCGCTCACTGACTCGCTGCGCTCGGTCGTTCGGCTGCG
GCGAGCGGTATCAGCTCACTCAAAGGCGGTAATACGGTTATCCACAGAATCAGGGGATAACGCAGGAAAG
AACATGTGAGCAAAAGGCCAGCAAAAGGCCAGGAACCGTAAAAAGGCCGCGTTGCTGGCGTTTTTCCATA
GGCTCCGCCCCCCTGACGAGCATCACAAAAATCGACGCTCAAGTCAGAGGTGGCGAAACCCGACAGGACT
ATAAAGATACCAGGCGTTTCCCCCTGGAAGCTCCCTCGTGCGCTCTCCTGTTCCGACCCTGCCGCTTACC
GGATACCTGTCCGCCTTTCTCCCTTCGGGAAGCGTGGCGCTTTCTCATAGCTCACGCTGTAGGTATCTCA
GTTCGGTGTAGGTCGTTCGCTCCAAGCTGGGCTGTGTGCACGAACCCCCCGTTCAGCCCGACCGCTGCGC
CTTATCCGGTAACTATCGTCTTGAGTCCAACCCGGTAAGACACGACTTATCGCCACTGGCAGCAGCCACT
GGTAACAGGATTAGCAGAGCGAGGTATGTAGGCGGTGCTACAGAGTTCTTGAAGTGGTGGCCTAACTACG
GCTACACTAGAAGAACAGTATTTGGTATCTGCGCTCTGCTGAAGCCAGTTACCTTCGGAAAAAGAGTTGG
TAGCTCTTGATCCGGCAAACAAACCACCGCTGGTAGCGGTGGTTTTTTTGTTTGCAAGCAGCAGATTACG
CGCAGAAAAAAAGGATCTCAAGAAGATCCTTTGATCTTTTCTACGGGGTCTGACGCTCAGTGGAACGAAA
ACTCACGTTAAGGGATTTTGGTCATGAGATTATCAAAAAGGATCTTCACCTAGATCCTTTTAAATTAAAA
ATGAAGTTTTAAATCAATCTAAAGTATATATGAGTAAACTTGGTCTGACAGTTACCAATGCTTAATCAGT
GAGGCACCTATCTCAGCGATCTGTCTATTTCGTTCATCCATAGTTGCCTGACTCCCCGTCGTGTAGATAA
CTACGATACGGGAGGGCTTACCATCTGGCCCCAGTGCTGCAATGATACCGCGAGACCCACGCTCACCGGC
TCCAGATTTATCAGCAATAAACCAGCCAGCCGGAAGGGCCGAGCGCAGAAGTGGTCCTGCAACTTTATCC
GCCTCCATCCAGTCTATTAATTGTTGCCGGGAAGCTAGAGTAAGTAGTTCGCCAGTTAATAGTTTGCGCA
ACGTTGTTGCCATTGCTACAGGCATCGTGGTGTCACGCTCGTCGTTTGGTATGGCTTCATTCAGCTCCGG
TTCCCAACGATCAAGGCGAGTTACATGATCCCCCATGTTGTGCAAAAAAGCGGTTAGCTCCTTCGGTCCT
CCGATCGTTGTCAGAAGTAAGTTGGCCGCAGTGTTATCACTCATGGTTATGGCAGCACTGCATAATTCTC
TTACTGTCATGCCATCCGTAAGATGCTTTTCTGTGACTGGTGAGTACTCAACCAAGTCATTCTGAGAATA
GTGTATGCGGCGACCGAGTTGCTCTTGCCCGGCGTCAATACGGGATAATACCGCGCCACATAGCAGAACT
TTAAAAGTGCTCATCATTGGAAAACGTTCTTCGGGGCGAAAACTCTCAAGGATCTTACCGCTGTTGAGAT
CCAGTTCGATGTAACCCACTCGTGCACCCAACTGATCTTCAGCATCTTTTACTTTCACCAGCGTTTCTGG
GTGAGCAAAAACAGGAAGGCAAAATGCCGCAAAAAAGGGAATAAGGGCGACACGGAAATGTTGAATACTC
ATACTCTTCCTTTTTCAATATTATTGAAGCATTTATCAGGGTTATTGTCTCATGAGCGGATACATATTTG
AATGTATTTAGAAAAATAAACAAATAGGGGTTCCGCGCACATTTCCCCGAAAAGTGCCACCTGACGTCGA
CGGATCGGGAGATCAACTTGTTTATTGCAGCTTATAATGGTTACAAATAAAGCAATAGCATCACAAATTT
CACAAATAAAGCATTTTTTTCACTGCATTCTAGTTGTGGTTTGTCCAAACTCATCAATGTATCTTATCAT
GTCTGGATCAACTGGATAACTCAAGCTAACCAAAATCATCCCAAACTTCCCACCCCATACCCTATTACCA
CTGCCAATTACCTGTGGTTTCATTTACTCTAAACCTGTGATTCCTCTGAATTATTTTCATTTTAAAGAAA
TTGTA
